>Addgene plasmid #60365 | pICE-RNaseHI-WT-NLS-mCherry | addgene full sequence | sequence record 256737 | Addgene NGS Result
GACATTGATTATTGACTAGTTATTAATAGTAATCAATTACGGGGTCATTAGTTCATAGCCCATATATGGA
GTTCCGCGTTACATAACTTACGGTAAATGGCCCGCCTGGCTGACCGCCCAACGACCCCCGCCCATTGACG
TCAATAATGACGTATGTTCCCATAGTAACGCCAATAGGGACTTTCCATTGACGTCAATGGGTGGAGTATT
TACGGTAAACTGCCCACTTGGCAGTACATCAAGTGTATCATATGCCAAGTACGCCCCCTATTGACGTCAA
TGACGGTAAATGGCCCGCCTGGCATTATGCCCAGTACATGACCTTATGGGACTTTCCTACTTGGCAGTAC
ATCTACGTATTAGTCATCGCTATTACCATGGTGATGCGGTTTTGGCAGTACATCAATGGGCGTGGATAGC
GGTTTGACTCACGGGGATTTCCAAGTCTCCACCCCATTGACGTCAATGGGAGTTTGTTTTGGCACCAAAA
TCAACGGGACTTTCCAAAATGTCGTAACAACTCCGCCCCATTGACGCAAATGGGCGGTAGGCGTGTACGG
TGGGAGGTCTATATAAGCAGAGCTCTCCCTATCAGTGATAGAGATCTCCCTATCAGTGATAGAGATCGTC
GACGAGCTCGTTTAGTGAACCGTCAGATCGCCTGGAGACGCCATCCACGCTGTTTTGACCTCCATAGAAG
ACACCGGGACCGATCCAGCCTCCGGCAAGCTTGCCACCATGCTGAAACAGGTGGAAATCTTCACCGACGG
CAGCTGTCTGGGCAATCCTGGCCCTGGCGGATACGGCGCCATCCTGAGATACCGGGGCAGAGAGAAAACC
TTCAGCGCCGGCTACACCCGGACCACCAACAACCGGATGGAGCTGATGGCCGCCATCGTGGCCCTGGAAG
CCCTGAAAGAACACTGCGAAGTGATCCTGAGCACCGACAGCCAGTACGTGCGGCAGGGCATCACCCAGTG
GATTCACAACTGGAAGAAGCGGGGCTGGAAAACCGCCGACAAGAAACCCGTGAAGAACGTGGACCTGTGG
CAGAGACTGGATGCCGCCCTGGGACAGCACCAGATCAAGTGGGAGTGGGTCAAGGGCCACGCCGGCCACC
CTGAGAATGAGAGATGTGACGAGCTGGCCAGAGCCGCCGCTATGAACCCCACCCTGGAAGATACCGGCTA
CCAGGTGGAAGTGGGCAGCCCCAAGAAAAAGCGGAAAGTGGGCACGCGTGGCCCCAAAAAGAAACGCAAA
GTGGGACCGGTCGCCACCATGGTGAGCAAGGGCGAGGAGGATAACATGGCCATCATCAAGGAGTTCATGC
GCTTCAAGGTGCACATGGAGGGCTCCGTGAACGGCCACGAGTTCGAGATCGAGGGCGAGGGCGAGGGCCG
CCCCTACGAGGGCACCCAGACCGCCAAGCTGAAGGTGACCAAGGGTGGCCCCCTGCCCTTCGCCTGGGAC
ATCCTGTCCCCTCAGTTCATGTACGGCTCCAAGGCCTACGTGAAGCACCCCGCCGACATCCCCGACTACT
TGAAGCTGTCCTTCCCCGAGGGCTTCAAGTGGGAGCGCGTGATGAACTTCGAGGACGGCGGCGTGGTGAC
CGTGACCCAGGACTCCTCCCTGCAGGACGGCGAGTTCATCTACAAGGTGAAGCTGCGCGGCACCAACTTC
CCCTCCGACGGCCCCGTAATGCAGAAGAAGACCATGGGCTGGGAGGCCTCCTCCGAGCGGATGTACCCCG
AGGACGGCGCCCTGAAGGGCGAGATCAAGCAGAGGCTGAAGCTGAAGGACGGCGGCCACTACGACGCTGA
GGTCAAGACCACCTACAAGGCCAAGAAGCCCGTGCAGCTGCCCGGCGCCTACAACGTCAACATCAAGTTG
GACATCACCTCCCACAACGAGGACTACACCATCGTGGAACAGTACGAACGCGCCGAGGGCCGCCACTCCA
CCGGCGGCATGGACGAGCTGTACAAGTAAAGCGGCCGCGAATTCGGATCCGGTACCCTCGAGACGCGTCT
GCAGTCTAGATAAACCCGCTGATCAGCCTCGACTGTGCCTTCTAGTTGCCAGCCATCTGTTGTTTGCCCC
TCCCCCGTGCCTTCCTTGACCCTGGAAGGTGCCACTCCCACTGTCCTTTCCTAATAAAATGAGGAAATTG
CATCGCATTGTCTGAGTAGGTGTCATTCTATTCTGGGGGGTGGGGTGGGGCAGGACAGCAAGGGGGAGGA
TTGGGAAGACAATAGCAGGCATGCTGGGGATGCGGTGGGCTCTATGGCTTCTGAGGCGGAAAGAACCAGC
TGGGGCTCTAGGGGGTATCCCC
[124 nt withheld, positions 2333-2456]
C
[91 nt withheld, positions 2458-2548]
A
[49 nt withheld, positions 2550-2598]
CCTTTGACGTTGGAGTCCACGTTCTTT
[37 nt withheld, positions 2626-2662]
ACCCTATCTCGGTCTATTCTTTTGATTTATAAGGGATTTTGCCGATTTCGGCCTATTGGTTAAAAAATGA
GCTGATTTAACAAAAATTTAACGCGAATTAATTCTGTGGAATGTGTGTCAGTTAGGGTGTGGAAAGTCCC
CAGGCTCCCCAGCAGGCAGAAGTATGCAAAGCATGCATCTCAATTAGTCAGCAACCAGGTGTGGAAAGTC
CCCAGGCTCCCCAGCAGGCAGAAGTATGCAAAGCATGCATCTCAATTAGTCAGCAACCATAGTCCCGCCC
CTAACTCCGCCCATCCCGCCCCTAACTCCGCCCAGTTCCGCCCATTCTCCGCCCCATGGCTGACTAATTT
TTTTTATTTATGCAGAGGCCGAGGCCGCCTCTGCCTCTGAGCTATTCCAGAAGTAGTGAGGAGGCTTTTT
TGGAGGCCTAGGCTTTTGCAAAAAGCTCCCGGGAGCTTGTATATCCATTTTCGGATCTGATCAGCACGTG
ACCATGACCGAGTACAAGCCCACGGTGCGCCTCGCCACCCGCGACGACGTCCCCAGGGCCGTACGCACCC
TCGCCGCCGCGTTCGCCGACTACCCCGCCACGCGCCACACCGTCGATCCGGACCGCCACATCGAGCGGGT
CACCGAGCTGCAAGAACTCTTCCTCACGCGCGTCGGGCTCGACATCGGCAAGGTGTGGGTCGCGGACGAC
GGCGCCGCGGTGGCGGTCTGGACCACGCCGGAGAGCGTCGAAGCGGGGGCGGTGTTCGCCGAGATCGGCC
CGCGCATGGCCGAGTTGAGCGGTTCCCGGCTGGCCGCGCAGCAACAGATGGAAGGCCTCCTGGCGCCGCA
CCGGCCCAAGGAGCCCGCGTGGTTCCTGGCCACCGTCGGCGTCTCGCCCGACCACCAGGGCAAGGGTCTG
GGCAGCGCCGTCGTGCTCCCCGGAGTGGAGGCGGCCGAGCGCGCCGGGGTGCCCGCCTTCCTGGAGACCT
CCGCGCCCCGCAACCTCCCCTTCTACGAGCGGCTCGGCTTCACCGTCACCGCCGACGTCGAGGTGCCCGA
AGGACCGCGCACCTGGTGCATGACCCGCAAGCCCGGTGCCTGACACGTGCTACGAGATTTCGATTCCACC
GCCGCCTTCTATGAAAGGTTGGGCTTCGGAATCGTTTTCCGGGACGCCGGCTGGATGATCCTCCAGCGCG
GGGATCTCATGCTGGAGTTCTTCGCCCACCCCAACTTGTTTATTGCAGCTTATAATGGTTACAAATAAAG
CAATAGCATCACAAATTTCACAAATAAAGCATTTTTTTCACTGCATTCTAGTTGTGGTTTGTCCAAACTC
ATCAATGTATCTTATCATGTCTGGCTAGCCGTCGACCTCTAGCTAGAGCTTGGCGTAATCATGGTCATAG
CTGTTTCCTGTGTGAAATTGTTATCCGCTCACAATTCCACACAACATACGAGCCGGAAGCATAAAGTGTA
AAGCCTGGGGTGCCTAATGAGTGAGCTAACTCACATTAATTGCGTTGCGCTCACTGCCCGCTTTCCAGTC
GGGAAACCTGTCGTGCCAGCTGCATTAATGAATCGGCCAACGCGCGGGGAGAGGCGGTTTGCGTATTGGG
CGCTCTTCCGCTTCCTCGCTCACTGACTCGCTGCGCTCGGTCGTTCGGCTGCGGCGAGCGGTATCAGCTC
ACTCAAAGGCGGTAATACGGTTATCCACAGAATCAGGGGATAACGCAGGAAAGAACATGTGAGCAAAAGG
CCAGCAAAAGGCCAGGAACCGTAAAAAGGCCGCGTTGCTGGCGTTTTTCCATAGGCTCCGCCCCCCTGAC
GAGCATCACAAAAATCGACGCTCAAGTCAGAGGTGGCGAAACCCGACAGGACTATAAAGATACCAGGCGT
TTCCCCCTGGAAGCTCCCTCGTGCGCTCTCCTGTTCCGACCCTGCCGCTTACCGGATACCTGTCCGCCTT
TCTCCCTTCGGGAAGCGTGGCGCTTTCTCATAGCTCACGCTGTAGGTATCTCAGTTCGGTGTAGGTCGTT
CGCTCCAAGCTGGGCTGTGTGCACGAACCCCCCGTTCAGCCCGACCGCTGCGCCTTATCCGGTAACTATC
GTCTTGAGTCCAACCCGGTAAGACACGACTTATCGCCACTGGCAGCAGCCACTGGTAACAGGATTAGCAG
AGCGAGGTATGTAGGCGGTGCTACAGAGTTCTTGAAGTGGTGGCCTAACTACGGCTACACTAGAAGAACA
GTATTTGGTATCTGCGCTCTGCTGAAGCCAGTTACCTTCGGAAAAAGAGTTGGTAGCTCTTGATCCGGCA
AACAAACCACCGCTGGTAGCGGTGGTTTTTTTGTTTGCAAGCAGCAGATTACGCGCAGAAAAAAAGGATC
TCAAGAAGATCCTTTGATCTTTTCTACGGGGTCTGACGCTCAGTGGAACGAAAACTCACGTTAAGGGATT
TTGGTCATGAGATTATCAAAAAGGATCTTCACCTAGATCCTTTTAAATTAAAAATGAAGTTTTAAATCAA
TCTAAAGTATATATGAGTAAACTTGGTCTGACAGTTACCAATGCTTAATCAGTGAGGCACCTATCTCAGC
GATCTGTCTATTTCGTTCATCCATAGTTGCCTGACTCCCCGTCGTGTAGATAACTACGATACGGGAGGGC
TTACCATCTGGCCCCAGTGCTGCAATGATACCGCGAGACCCACGCTCACCGGCTCCAGATTTATCAGCAA
TAAACCAGCCAGCCGGAAGGGCCGAGCGCAGAAGTGGTCCTGCAACTTTATCCGCCTCCATCCAGTCTAT
TAATTGTTGCCGGGAAGCTAGAGTAAGTAGTTCGCCAGTTAATAGTTTGCGCAACGTTGTTGCCATTGCT
ACAGGCATCGTGGTGTCACGCTCGTCGTTTGGTATGGCTTCATTCAGCTCCGGTTCCCAACGATCAAGGC
GAGTTACATGATCCCCCATGTTGTGCAAAAAAGCGGTTAGCTCCTTCGGTCCTCCGATCGTTGTCAGAAG
TAAGTTGGCCGCAGTGTTATCACTCATGGTTATGGCAGCACTGCATAATTCTCTTACTGTCATGCCATCC
GTAAGATGCTTTTCTGTGACTGGTGAGTACTCAACCAAGTCATTCTGAGAATAGTGTATGCGGCGACCGA
GTTGCTCTTGCCCGGCGTCAATACGGGATAATACCGCGCCACATAGCAGAACTTTAAAAGTGCTCATCAT
TGGAAAACGTTCTTCGGGGCGAAAACTCTCAAGGATCTTACCGCTGTTGAGATCCAGTTCGATGTAACCC
ACTCGTGCACCCAACTGATCTTCAGCATCTTTTACTTTCACCAGCGTTTCTGGGTGAGCAAAAACAGGAA
GGCAAAATGCCGCAAAAAAGGGAATAAGGGCGACACGGAAATGTTGAATACTCATACTCTTCCTTTTTCA
ATATTATTGAAGCATTTATCAGGGTTATTGTCTCATGAGCGGATACATATTTGAATGTATTTAGAAAAAT
AAACAAATAGGGGTTCCGCGCACATTTCCCCGAAAAGTGCCACCTGACGTCGACGGATCGGGAGATCCTG
TACGGGCCAGATATCCGCGTT
Features (pLannotate 1.2.2; 21 found; start..end, strand, type, name):
      1..380     +  enhancer       CMV enhancer: human cytomegalovirus immediate early enhancer
    381..584     +  promoter       CMV promoter: human cytomegalovirus (CMV) immediate early promoter
    586..605     +  promoter       PLtetO-1 promoter (fragment): modified phage lambda PL promoter with tet operator sites (Lutz and Bujard, 1997)
    607..626     +  promoter       PLtetO-1 promoter (fragment): modified phage lambda PL promoter with tet operator sites (Lutz and Bujard, 1997)
    634..667     +  promoter       TRE3GV promoter (fragment): 3rd-generation Tet-responsive promoter that can be activated by binding of Tet-On® 3G, optimized for retroviral and lentiviral vectors
    739..1203    +  CDS            rnhA: RNH_ECOLI - Also known as dasF, herA, rnh, sdrA. Experimental evidence at protein level: Swiss-Prot protein existence level 1. Endonuclease that specifically degrades the RNA of RNA-DNA hybrids. RNase H participates in DNA replication; it helps to specify the origin of genomic replication by suppressing initiation at origins other than the oriC locus; along with the 5'-3' exonuclease of pol1, it removes RNA primers from the Okazaki fragments of lagging strand synthesis; and it defines the origin of replication for ColE1-type plasmids by specific cleavage of an RNA preprimer. From Escherichia c
   1279..1986    +  CDS            mCherry: mCherry is a basic (constitutively fluorescent) red fluorescent protein published in 2004, derived from Discosoma sp.. It is reported to be a very rapidly-maturing monomer with low acid sensitivity.
   2063..2287    +  polyA_signal   bGH poly(A) signal: bovine growth hormone polyadenylation signal
   2291..2312    +  promoter       SV40 promoter (fragment): SV40 enhancer and early promoter
   2333..2761    +  rep_origin     f1 ori (sequence partly withheld): f1 bacteriophage origin of replication; arrow indicates direction of (+) strand synthesis
   2775..3104    +  promoter       SV40 promoter: SV40 enhancer and early promoter
   3156..3755    +  CDS            PuroR: puromycin N-acetyltransferase; pac from Streptomyces alboniger; confers resistance to puromycin
   3765..3890    +  CDS            ble (fragment): BLE_KLEPN - Experimental evidence at protein level: Swiss-Prot protein existence level 1. Binding protein with a strong affinity to the bleomycin family of antibiotics. Binds to CL990; an antimitotic-antibiotic compound. From Klebsiella pneumoniae.
   3885..4006    +  polyA_signal   SV40 poly(A) signal: SV40 polyadenylation signal
   4080..4096    -  protein_bind   lac operator: The lac repressor binds to the lac operator to inhibit transcription in E. coli. This inhibition can be relieved by adding lactose or isopropyl-β-D-thiogalactopyranoside (IPTG). lac repressor encoded by lacI
   4104..4134    -  promoter       lac promoter: promoter for the E. coli lac operon
   4149..4170    -  protein_bind   CAP binding site: CAP binding activates transcription in the presence of cAMP. E. coli catabolite activator protein
   4183..4275    -  CDS            lacI (fragment): lac repressor; lacI; The lac repressor binds to the lac operator to inhibit transcription in E. coli. This inhibition can be relieved by adding lactose or isopropyl-β-D-thiogalactopyranoside (IPTG).
   4458..5046    -  rep_origin     ori: high-copy-number ColE1/pMB1/pBR322/pUC origin of replication
   5217..6077    -  CDS            AmpR: β-lactamase; bla; confers resistance to ampicillin, carbenicillin, and related antibiotics
   6078..6182    -  promoter       AmpR promoter: bla
