[The description below was written by a language model from this plasmid's Addgene catalogue record and pLannotate feature annotations shown in this document.]
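Description:
pICE-RNaseHI-WT-NLS-mCherry is a mammalian expression plasmid built on the pICE backbone for producing wild-type Escherichia coli RNase HI (rnhA) in the nucleus of cultured cells. It is propagated in E. coli as a high-copy plasmid through a ColE1/pUC-type origin and selected with ampicillin through the β-lactamase gene. An f1 origin is also present, along with lac promoter/operator remnants and short lacI and ble fragments that appear to be backbone leftovers. For mammalian selection, an SV40 early promoter drives puromycin N-acetyltransferase, followed by an SV40 polyadenylation signal, which allows stable transfectants to be selected with puromycin.

The expression cassette uses the CMV enhancer and immediate early promoter followed by tet operator sequences, recorded as "CMV-tet". The annotation software labels these operators as short fragments of PLtetO-1 and TRE3GV promoters. In cells that express the Tet repressor, such as T-REx lines, the operators keep transcription off until a tetracycline-class inducer is added. In cells lacking the repressor, the promoter should behave as an ordinary constitutive CMV promoter. The rnhA coding sequence was cloned between HindIII and NotI. According to the record, it is followed by the SV40 large T antigen nuclear localisation signal, which is not separately annotated in the feature table, and then by mCherry from the backbone. The transcript ends at the bovine growth hormone polyadenylation signal.

RNase HI degrades the RNA strand of RNA-DNA hybrids, so the nuclear-targeted red fluorescent fusion is used to remove R-loops in living cells. mCherry identifies the expressing cells and confirms nuclear localisation.
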