Addgene plasmid #60365: pICE-RNaseHI-WT-NLS-mCherry
Purpose: Plasmid for expression of bacterial RNase HI tagged with NLS-mCherry that can be used to degrade R-loops. Confers resistance to Puromycin. Expression is inducible in T-REx cells.
Depositing lab: Sébastien Britton & Patrick Calsou. Publication: DNA damage triggers SAF-A and RNA biogenesis factors exclusion from chromatin coupled to R-loops removal. Britton S, Dernoncourt E, Delteil C, Froment C, Schiltz O, Salles B, Frit P, Calsou P. Nucleic Acids Res. 2014 Oct 1;42(14):9047-62. doi: 10.1093/nar/gku601. Epub 2014 Jul 16. PubMed 25030905.
Backbone
  Vector backbone: pICE
  Backbone size w/o insert (bp): 5044
  Vector type: Mammalian Expression
  Selectable markers: Puromycin
Growth in bacteria
  Bacterial resistance: Ampicillin, 100 μg/mL
  Growth temperature: 37°C
  Growth strain: XL1 Blue
  Copy number: High Copy
Gene/Insert
  Gene/Insert name: RNase HI (alt names: rnhA; dasF; herA)
  Species: Escherichia coli
  Insert size (bp): 495
  Promoter: CMV-tet
  Tag / fusion protein: NLS from SV40 T antigen (C terminal on insert); mCherry (C terminal on backbone)
  Cloning method: Restriction Enzyme; 5′ cloning site HindIII (not destroyed); 3′ cloning site NotI (not destroyed)
  Sequencing primers: 5′ CMVpromoter forward; 3′ BGHpolyA reverse
Terms and licenses: Academic/Nonprofit Terms; Industry Terms: Not Available to Industry
How to cite: pICE-RNaseHI-WT-NLS-mCherry was a gift from Sébastien Britton & Patrick Calsou (Addgene plasmid # 60365 ; http://n2t.net/addgene:60365 ; RRID:Addgene_60365)
