>Addgene plasmid #60365 | pICE-RNaseHI-WT-NLS-mCherry | addgene partial sequence | sequence record 98058 | CMV-F 5'-CGCAAATGGGCGGTAGGCGTG-3'
CTCCCTATCAGTGATAGAGATCGTCGACGAGCTCGTTTAGTGAACCGTCAGATCGCCTGGAGACGCCATC
CACGCTGTTTTGACCTCCATAGAAGACACCGGGACCGATCCAGCCTCCGGCAAGCTTGCCACCATGCTGA
AACAGGTGGAAATCTTCACCGACGGCAGCTGTCTGGGCAATCCTGGCCCTGGCGGATACGGCGCCATCCT
GAGATACCGGGGCAGAGAGAAAACCTTCAGCGCCGGCTACACCCGGACCACCAACAACCGGATGGAGCTG
ATGGCCGCCATCGTGGCCCTGGAAGCCCTGAAAGAACACTGCGAAGTGATCCTGAGCACCGACAGCCAGT
ACGTGCGGCAGGGCATCACCCAGTGGATTCACAACTGGAAGAAGCGGGGCTGGAAAACCGCCGACAAGAA
ACCCGTGAAGAACGTGGACCTGTGGCAGAGACTGGATGCCGCCCTGGGACAGCACCAGATCAAGTGGGAG
TGGGTCAAGGGCCACGCCGGCCACCCTGAGAATGAGAGATGTGACGAGCTGGCCAGAGCCGCCGCTATGA
ACCCCACCCTGGAAGATACCGGCTACCAGGTGGAAGTGGGCAGCCCCAAGAAAAAGCGGAAAGTGGGCAC
GCGTGGCCCCAAAAAGAAACGCAAAGTGGGACCGGTCGCCACCATGGTGAGCAAGGGCGAGGAGGATAAC
ATGGCCATCATCAAGGAGTTCATGCGCTTCAAGGTGCACATGGAGGGCTCCGTGAACGGCCACGAGTTCG
AGATCGAGGGCGAGGGCGAGGGCCGCCCCTACGAGGGCACCCAGACCGCCAAGCTGAAGGTGACCAAGGG
TGGCCCCCTGCCCTTCGCCTGGGACATCCTGTCCCCTCAGTTCATGTACGGCTCCAAGGCCTACGTGAAG
CACCCCGCCGACATCCCCGACTACTTGAAGCTGTCCTTCCCCGAGGGCTTCAAGTGGGA
