>Addgene plasmid #60365 | pICE-RNaseHI-WT-NLS-mCherry | addgene partial sequence | sequence record 98060 | bgh_pA_d2r 5'-ACTCAGACAATGCGATGCAAtttc-3'
GTGGGAGTGGCACCTTCCAGGGTCAAGGAAGGCACGGGGGAGGGGCAAACAACAGATGGCTGGCAACTAG
AAGGCACAGTCGAGGCTGATCAGCGGGTTTATCTAGACTGCAGACGCGTCTCGAGGGTACCGGATCCGAA
TTCGCGGCCGCTTTACTTGTACAGCTCGTCCATGCCGCCGGTGGAGTGGCGGCCCTCGGCGCGTTCGTAC
TGTTCCACGATGGTGTAGTCCTCGTTGTGGGAGGTGATGTCCAACTTGATGTTGACGTTGTAGGCGCCGG
GCAGCTGCACGGGCTTCTTGGCCTTGTAGGTGGTCTTGACCTCAGCGTCGTAGTGGCCGCCGTCCTTCAG
CTTCAGCCTCTGCTTGATCTCGCCCTTCAGGGCGCCGTCCTCGGGGTACATCCGCTCGGAGGAGGCCTCC
CAGCCCATGGTCTTCTTCTGCATTACGGGGCCGTCGGAGGGGAAGTTGGTGCCGCGCAGCTTCACCTTGT
AGATGAACTCGCCGTCCTGCAGGGAGGAGTCCTGGGTCACGGTCACCACGCCGCCGTCCTCGAAGTTCAT
CACGCGCTCCCACTTGAAGCCCTCGGGGAAGGACAGCTTCAAGTAGTCGGGGATGTCGGCGGGGTGCTTC
ACGTAGGCCTTGGAGCCGTACATGAACTGAGGGGACAGGATGTCCCAGGCGAAGGGCAGGGGGCCACCCT
TGGTCACCTTCAGCTTGGCGGTCTGGGTGCCCTCGTAGGGGCGGCCCTCGCCCTCGCCCTCGATCTCGAA
CTCGTGGCCGTTCACGGAGCCCTCCATGTGCACCTTGAAGCGCATGAACTCCTTGATGATGGCCATGTTA
TCCTCCTCGCCCTTGCTCACCATGGTGGCGACCGGTCCCACTTTGCGTTTCTTTTTGGGGCCACGCGTGC
CCACTTTCCGCTTTTTCTTGGGGCTGCCCACTTCCACCTGGTAGCCGGTATCTTCCAGGGTGGGGTTCAT
A
